Addgene plasmid #152118: pGBW-m4134139
Purpose: Mammalian expression plasmid for SARS-CoV-2 RNA-dependent RNA polymerase
Depositing lab: Ginkgo Bioworks & Benjie Chen. Depositing organization: Ginkgo Bioworks.
Backbone
  Vector backbone: pTwist_CMV_Hygro_6
  Backbone size w/o insert (bp): 6525
  Vector type: Mammalian Expression
  Selectable markers: Hygromycin
Growth in bacteria
  Bacterial resistance: Ampicillin, 100 μg/mL
  Growth temperature: 37°C
  Growth strain: DH5alpha
  Copy number: High Copy
Gene/Insert
  Gene/Insert name: SARS-CoV-2 RNA-dependent RNA polymerase
  Species: Severe acute respiratory syndrome coronavirus 2
  Insert size (bp): 2795
  Mutation: wt
  Entrez Gene: ORF1ab (a.k.a. GU280_gp01)
  Promoter: CMV
  Tag / fusion protein: Cleavable TEV;6xHis-003 (C terminal on backbone)
  Cloning method: Unknown
Resource information
  A portion of this plasmid was derived from a plasmid made by: GinkgoBioworks
Depositor comments: NCBI reference sequence: YP_009725307.1
How to cite: pGBW-m4134139 was a gift from Ginkgo Bioworks & Benjie Chen (Addgene plasmid # 152118 ; http://n2t.net/addgene:152118 ; RRID:Addgene_152118)
