[The description below was written by a language model from this plasmid's Addgene catalogue record and pLannotate feature annotations shown in this document.]
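Description:
pGBW-m4134139 is a mammalian expression plasmid built on the pTwist_CMV_Hygro_6 backbone and carrying the wild-type SARS-CoV-2 RNA-dependent RNA polymerase, a mature product of the ORF1ab replicase polyprotein. The full sequence is about 9.4 kb, with an insert of roughly 2.8 kb. In bacteria it replicates from a high-copy ColE1/pUC-type origin and is selected with ampicillin through a complete AmpR (β-lactamase) gene. A short additional β-lactamase fragment is also annotated but appears to be a backbone remnant.

The polymerase coding sequence is driven by the human cytomegalovirus immediate-early enhancer and promoter. The automated annotation resolves the promoter only as small or truncated CMV matches. It labels the insert as a fragment of the SARS-CoV-2 replicase polyprotein spanning the plasmid's numbering origin, and the methyltransferase text attached to that hit is generic to the polyprotein entry rather than specific to this insert. At the C terminus the backbone supplies a TEV-cleavable 6xHis tag, allowing metal-affinity purification followed by tag removal. Only the His tag is picked up in the feature table. An SV40 polyadenylation signal lies downstream of the tag, although it is annotated on the opposite strand.

A separate cassette places a hygromycin B phosphotransferase gene under the human ubiquitin C promoter with a synthetic poly(A) signal, permitting hygromycin selection of stably transfected mammalian cells. β-globin insulator elements, T7 and rrnG terminators and a further synthetic poly(A) signal flank the modules, presumably to limit transcriptional read-through between units. The construct suits transient or stable expression of the viral polymerase in mammalian cells for purification and for biochemical or functional studies.
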