Features (pLannotate 1.2.2; 20 found; start..end, strand, type, name):
   2825..2842    +  CDS            6xHis: 6xHis affinity tag
   2911..3032    -  polyA_signal   SV40 poly(A) signal: SV40 polyadenylation signal
   3055..3124    -  CDS            large T antigen (fragment): large T antigen from SV40 (simian virus 40)
   3147..3193    +  terminator     T7 terminator: transcription terminator for bacteriophage T7 RNA polymerase
   3223..3359    +  terminator     rrnG terminator: transcription terminator from the E. coli ribosomal RNA rrnG operon (Albrechtsen et al., 1991)
   3404..3475    +  misc_feature   3' β-globin insulator: insulator downstream of the human β-globin locus (Farrell et al., 2002)
   3701..4289    -  rep_origin     ori: high-copy-number ColE1/pMB1/pBR322/pUC origin of replication
   4461..4525    -  CDS            bla(M) (fragment): β-lactamase lacking the signal sequence; bla(M); allows cytosolic expression of β-lactamase
   4789..5998    +  promoter       UbC promoter: human ubiquitin C promoter
   6008..7029    +  CDS            HygR (fragment): hygromycin B phosphotransferase confers resistance to hygromycin
   7057..7105    +  polyA_signal   poly(A) signal: synthetic polyadenylation signal
   7371..8231    +  CDS            AmpR: β-lactamase; bla; confers resistance to ampicillin, carbenicillin, and related antibiotics
   8244..8380    +  terminator     rrnG terminator: transcription terminator from the E. coli ribosomal RNA rrnG operon (Albrechtsen et al., 1991)
   8525..8596    +  misc_feature   5' β-globin insulator: insulator upstream of the human β-globin locus (Farrell et al., 2002)
   8601..8647    -  terminator     T7 terminator: transcription terminator for bacteriophage T7 RNA polymerase
   8665..8713    -  polyA_signal   poly(A) signal: synthetic polyadenylation signal
   8794..9097    +  enhancer       CMV enhancer: human cytomegalovirus immediate early enhancer
   9170..9187    -  promoter       CMV promoter (fragment): human cytomegalovirus (CMV) immediate early promoter
   9250..9301    +  promoter       CMVd2 promoter: truncated human cytomegalovirus (CMV) immediate early promoter that yields moderately reduced expression relative to the full-length promoter
   9271..2803    +  CDS            rep (fragment) (across the origin): R1AB_SARS2 - Experimental evidence at protein level: Swiss-Prot protein existence level 1. [2'-O-methyltransferase]: Methyltransferase that mediates mRNA cap 2'-O-ribose methylation to the 5'-cap structure of viral mRNAs. N7-methyl guanosine cap is a prerequisite for binding of nsp16. Therefore plays an essential role in viral mRNAs cap methylation which is essential to evade immune system. From Severe acute respiratory syndrome coronavirus 2 (2019-nCoV) (SARS-CoV-2).
>Addgene plasmid #152118 | pGBW-m4134139 | depositor full sequence | sequence record 295130 | Full Sequence
CACCATGTCTGCCGACGCACAGTCGTTCCTGAATAGAGTTTGTGGTGTATCCGCGGCCCGGCTAACTCCA
TGCGGAACCGGGACGAGCACAGATGTGGTGTACCGAGCTTTTGATATCTATAACGACAAAGTCGCTGGCT
TCGCCAAGTTTCTTAAGACCAACTGTTGCAGGTTCCAAGAGAAAGACGAAGATGATAATCTCATAGACTC
ATACTTTGTGGTTAAGCGTCACACTTTTAGTAATTATCAGCATGAGGAAACAATTTATAACTTGCTGAAG
GACTGCCCTGCCGTAGCAAAACACGACTTCTTTAAATTCCGCATCGATGGCGATATGGTCCCGCATATTA
GCAGACAGCGGTTAACCAAGTACACTATGGCAGACCTGGTGTACGCCCTGCGACACTTCGACGAGGGAAA
CTGTGACACGTTAAAAGAAATCCTCGTGACTTATAATTGTTGCGATGACGATTATTTCAACAAGAAAGAT
TGGTACGATTTTGTCGAGAATCCCGATATACTCAGAGTGTACGCTAACCTGGGGGAAAGGGTTCGCCAGG
CACTATTGAAGACAGTCCAATTTTGCGACGCGATGCGGAATGCCGGCATTGTGGGTGTCCTGACACTTGA
TAACCAGGACCTGAATGGCAACTGGTATGACTTTGGAGATTTCATTCAGACCACGCCCGGGTCCGGAGTA
CCTGTCGTTGACTCTTACTACTCACTTCTGATGCCAATCCTAACCTTAACCCGAGCTCTCACAGCTGAGA
GTCACGTGGACACCGACCTCACAAAACCGTATATCAAGTGGGATTTGCTGAAGTACGATTTCACGGAAGA
GAGGTTAAAGCTCTTTGATCGTTATTTCAAATACTGGGACCAGACTTATCATCCCAACTGTGTGAATTGT
CTGGACGACAGATGCATACTTCATTGTGCCAATTTCAATGTACTGTTTAGCACAGTGTTCCCACCAACTT
CGTTTGGTCCTCTAGTGCGCAAAATCTTTGTGGATGGGGTGCCCTTCGTTGTTTCCACAGGCTATCACTT
TCGTGAGCTCGGCGTAGTTCACAACCAAGATGTCAACCTGCATTCTTCCAGGTTAAGTTTTAAGGAACTT
CTGGTGTATGCCGCAGACCCTGCGATGCACGCTGCAAGCGGTAATTTGTTGCTGGATAAGCGGACCACGT
GCTTCAGCGTGGCGGCTTTAACAAATAACGTTGCCTTCCAAACCGTCAAGCCTGGCAACTTCAATAAAGA
TTTCTACGATTTCGCCGTCAGTAAAGGGTTTTTTAAGGAGGGATCAAGCGTAGAATTGAAACATTTTTTC
TTTGCTCAGGACGGTAATGCCGCTATCTCGGACTACGACTACTACCGGTATAACCTACCAACTATGTGCG
ACATTCGGCAGCTGTTGTTCGTGGTGGAGGTCGTTGATAAATACTTTGATTGCTACGATGGCGGATGCAT
TAACGCCAATCAAGTCATCGTGAACAATCTGGACAAGAGCGCCGGCTTCCCCTTTAACAAATGGGGAAAG
GCAAGGCTATATTATGACTCTATGTCCTATGAGGATCAGGACGCTCTCTTCGCGTATACCAAGCGCAACG
TTATCCCCACAATTACCCAGATGAACCTCAAATATGCAATCAGCGCAAAGAACAGAGCGAGGACAGTTGC
TGGGGTGAGTATATGTTCGACAATGACTAACAGGCAGTTTCACCAGAAGCTGTTGAAATCTATTGCCGCT
ACACGAGGGGCTACCGTCGTGATTGGCACCTCCAAATTCTACGGAGGGTGGCATAATATGTTAAAAACTG
TGTACTCCGACGTGGAAAACCCTCACCTGATGGGTTGGGATTATCCTAAGTGCGACCGGGCGATGCCAAA
CATGCTGAGAATTATGGCGTCATTAGTCCTGGCGCGAAAGCACACCACGTGCTGTAGTCTGTCACATCGC
TTTTACAGATTGGCTAATGAATGCGCCCAAGTGCTTAGCGAGATGGTGATGTGTGGGGGTTCACTTTACG
TGAAGCCCGGAGGAACGTCCTCAGGCGACGCCACAACTGCCTACGCAAATTCAGTATTCAACATATGTCA
GGCCGTTACAGCAAACGTGAATGCTCTGCTGTCTACTGATGGGAACAAGATCGCCGATAAGTACGTCCGG
AACCTGCAACACAGGCTGTACGAGTGTCTGTATCGTAATCGAGATGTAGACACCGACTTCGTGAACGAAT
TTTACGCATACTTACGGAAACATTTCTCCATGATGATCCTCTCCGACGATGCAGTTGTGTGCTTTAATTC
AACTTACGCCTCTCAGGGCTTGGTGGCCAGTATCAAAAATTTTAAGTCGGTTCTTTATTATCAGAATAAC
GTGTTTATGAGCGAGGCTAAGTGTTGGACCGAGACTGATCTGACCAAAGGCCCGCACGAGTTCTGTTCCC
AGCACACCATGCTGGTCAAGCAGGGTGATGACTATGTCTATTTACCATACCCAGATCCGAGTAGGATCTT
GGGAGCCGGTTGTTTTGTGGATGACATTGTGAAGACTGACGGTACACTCATGATTGAGCGCTTCGTCAGT
TTGGCAATCGACGCTTACCCCCTTACCAAACATCCAAATCAGGAATATGCGGATGTGTTTCACCTGTACC
TTCAATACATAAGGAAACTTCATGATGAACTAACTGGACATATGCTCGACATGTATTCTGTAATGCTTAC
AAATGACAATACCTCACGGTACTGGGAACCGGAGTTTTATGAAGCCATGTACACCCCACATACTGTCCTG
CAAGAAAACCTTTACTTTCAGTCGCACCATCACCATCACCATTAAGGATCCGCAGGCCTCTGCTAGCTTG
ACTGACTGAGATACAGCGTACCTTCAGCTCACAGACATGATAAGATACATTGATGAGTTTGGACAAACCA
CAACTAGAATGCAGTGAAAAAAATGCTTTATTTGTGAAATTTGTGATGCTATTGCTTTATTTGTAACCAT
TATAAGCTGCAATAAACAAGTTAACAACAACAATTGCATTCATTTTATGTTTCAGGTTCAGGGGGAGGTG
TGGGAGGTTTTTTAAAGCAAGTAAAACCTCTACAAATGTGGTATTGGCCCATCTCTATCGGTATCGTAGC
ATAACCCCTTGGGGCCTCTAAACGGGTCTTGAGGGGTTTTTTGTGCCCCTCGGGCCGGATTGCTATCTAC
CGGCATTGGCGCAGAAAAAAATGCCTGATGCGACGCTGCGCGTCTTATACTCCCACATATGCCAGATTCA
GCAACGGATACGGCTTCCCCAACTTGCCCACTTCCATACGTGTCCTCCTTACCAGAAATTTATCCTTAAG
GTCGTCAGCTATCCTGCAGGCGATCTCTCGATTTCGATCAAGACATTCCTTTAATGGTCTTTTCTGGACA
CCACTAGGGGTCAGAAGTAGTTCATCAAACTTTCTTCCCTCCCTAATCTCATTGGTTACCTTGGGCTATC
GAAACTTAATTAACCAGTCAAGTCAGCTACTTGGCGAGATCGACTTGTCTGGGTTTCGACTACGCTCAGA
ATTGCGTCAGTCAAGTTCGATCTGGTCCTTGCTATTGCACCCGTTCTCCGATTACGAGTTTCATTTAAAT
CATGTGAGCAAAAGGCCAGCAAAAGGCCAGGAACCGTAAAAAGGCCGCGTTGCTGGCGTTTTTCCATAGG
CTCCGCCCCCCTGACGAGCATCACAAAAATCGACGCTCAAGTCAGAGGTGGCGAAACCCGACAGGACTAT
AAAGATACCAGGCGTTTCCCCCTGGAAGCTCCCTCGTGCGCTCTCCTGTTCCGACCCTGCCGCTTACCGG
ATACCTGTCCGCCTTTCTCCCTTCGGGAAGCGTGGCGCTTTCTCATAGCTCACGCTGTAGGTATCTCAGT
TCGGTGTAGGTCGTTCGCTCCAAGCTGGGCTGTGTGCACGAACCCCCCGTTCAGCCCGACCGCTGCGCCT
TATCCGGTAACTATCGTCTTGAGTCCAACCCGGTAAGACACGACTTATCGCCACTGGCAGCAGCCACTGG
TAACAGGATTAGCAGAGCGAGGTATGTAGGCGGTGCTACAGAGTTCTTGAAGTGGTGGCCTAACTACGGC
TACACTAGAAGAACAGTATTTGGTATCTGCGCTCTGCTGAAGCCAGTTACCTTCGGAAAAAGAGTTGGTA
GCTCTTGATCCGGCAAACAAACCACCGCTGGTAGCGGTGGTTTTTTTGTTTGCAAGCAGCAGATTACGCG
CAGAAAAAAAGGATCTCAAGAAGATCCTTTGATCTTTTCTACGGGGTCTGACGCTCAGTGGAACGAAAAC
TCACGTTAAGGGATTTTGGTCATGAGATTATCAAAAAGGATCTTCACCTAGATCCTTTTAAATTAAAAAT
GAAGTTTTAAATCAATCTAAAGTATATATGAGTAAACTTGGTCTGACAGTTACCAATGCTTAATCAGTGA
GGCACCTATCTCAGCGATCTGTCTATTTCGTTCATCCATAGTTGCATTTAAATTTCCGAACTCTCCAAGG
CCCTCGTCGGAAAATCTTCAAACCTTTCGTCCGATCCATCTTGCAGGCTACCTCTCGAACGAACTATCGC
AAGTCTCTTGGCCGGCCTTGCGCCTTGGCTATTGCTTGGCAGCGCCTATCGCCAGGTATTACTCCAATCC
CGAATATCCGAGATCGGGATCACCCGAGAGAAGTTCAACCTACATCCTCAATCCCGATCTATCCGAGATC
CGAGGAATATCGAAATCGGGGCGCGCCTGGCCTCCGCGCCGGGTTTTGGCGCCTCCCGCGGGCGCCCCCC
TCGTCACGGCGAGCGCTGCCACGTCAGACGAAGGGCGCAGGAGCGTCCTGATCCTTCCGCCCGGACGCTC
AGGACAGCGGCCCGCTGCTCATAAGACTCGGCCTTAGAACCCCAGTATCAGCAGAAGGACATTTTAGGAC
GGGACTTGGGTGACTCTAGGGCACTGGTTTTCTTTCCAGAGAGCGGAACAGGCGAGGAAAAGTAGTCCCT
TCTCGGCGATTCTGCGGAGGGATCTCCGTGGGGCGGTGAACGCCGATGATTATATAAGGACGCGCCGGGT
GTGGCACAGCTAGTTCCGTCGCAGCCGGGATTTGGGTCGCGGTTCTTGTTTGTGGATCGCTGTGATCGTC
ACTTGGTGAGTAGCGGGCTGCTGGGCTGGCCGGGGCTTTCGTGGCCGCCGGGCCGCTCGGTGGGACGGAA
GCGTGTGGAGAGACCGCCAAGGGCTGTAGTCTGGGTCCGCGAGCAAGGTTGCCCTGAACTGGGGGTTGGG
GGGAGCGCAGCAAAATGGCGGCTGTTCCCGAGTCTTGAATGGAAGACGCTTGTGAGGCGGGCTGTGAGGT
CGTTGAAACAAGGTGGGGGGCATGGTGGGCGGCAAGAACCCAAGGTCTTGAGCCCTTCGCTAATGCGGGA
AAGCTCTTATTCGGGTGAGATGGGCTGGGCACCATCTGGGGACCCTGACGTGAAGTTTGTCACTGACTGG
AGAACTCGGTTTGTCGTCTGTTGCGGGGGCGGCAGTTATGGCGGTGCCGTTGGGCAGTGCACCCGTACCT
TTGGGAGCGCGCGCCCTCGTCGTGTCGTGACGTCACCCGTTCTGTTGGCTTATAATGCAGGGTGGGGCCA
CCTGCCGGTAGGTGTGCGGTAGGCTTTTCTCCGTCGCAGGACGCAGGGTTCGGGCCTAGGGTAGGCTCTC
CTGAATCGACAGGCGCCGGACCTCTGGTGAGGGGAGGGATAAGTGAGGCGTCAGTTTCTTTGGTCGGTTT
TATGTACCTATCTTCTTAAGTAGCTGAAGCTCCGGTTTTGAACTATGCGCTCGGGGTTGGCGAGTGTGTT
TTGTGAAGTTTTTTAGGCACCTTTTGAAATGTAATCATTTGGGTCAATATGTAATTTTCAGTGTTAGACT
TGTAAATTGTCCGCTAAATTCTGGCCGTTTTTGGCTTTTTTGTTAGACAACATGGGTAAAAAGCCTGAAC
TCACCGCGACGTCTGTCGAGAAGTTTCTGATCGAAAAGTTCGACAGCGTCTCCGACCTGATGCAGCTCTC
GGAGGGCGAAGAATCTCGTGCTTTCAGCTTCGATGTAGGAGGGCGTGGATATGTCCTGCGGGTAAATAGC
TGCGCCGATGGTTTCTACAAAGATCGTTATGTTTATCGGCACTTTGCATCCGCCGCGCTCCCGATTCCGG
AAGTGCTTGACATTGGGGAGTTCAGCGAGAGCCTGACCTATTGCATCTCCCGCCGTGCACAGGGTGTCAC
GTTGCAAGACCTGCCTGAAACCGAACTGCCCGCTGTTCTGCAGCCGGTCGCGGAGGCAATGGATGCCATC
GCTGCCGCCGATCTTAGCCAGACGAGCGGGTTCGGCCCATTCGGACCGCAAGGAATCGGTCAATACACTA
CATGGCGTGATTTCATATGCGCGATTGCTGATCCCCATGTGTATCACTGGCAAACTGTGATGGACGACAC
CGTCAGTGCGTCCGTCGCGCAGGCTCTCGATGAGCTGATGCTTTGGGCCGAGGACTGCCCCGAAGTCCGG
CACCTCGTGCACGCGGATTTCGGCTCCAACAATGTCCTGACGGACAATGGCCGCATAACAGCGGTCATTG
ACTGGAGCGAGGCGATGTTCGGGGATTCCCAATACGAGGTCGCCAACATCTTCTTCTGGAGGCCGTGGTT
GGCTTGTATGGAGCAGCAGACGCGCTACTTCGAGCGGAGGCATCCGGAGCTTGCAGGATCGCCCCGGCTC
CGGGCGTATATGCTCCGCATTGGTCTTGACCAACTCTATCAGAGCTTGGTTGACGGCAATTTCGATGATG
CAGCTTGGGCGCAGGGTCGATGCGACGCAATCGTCCGATCCGGAGCCGGGACTGTCGGGCGTACACAAAT
CGCCCGCAGAAGCGCCGCCGTCTGGACCGATGGCTGTGTAGAAGTACTCGCCGATAGTGGAAACCGACGC
CCCAGCACTCGTCCGAGGGCAAAGGAATAAGCTAGTATGTAAGCCTAGTCTTAGATAATAAAATCGCTAT
CCATCGAAGATGGATGTGTGTTGGTTTTTTGTGTGTGTAACGCTAGGCGCGCCTGGTGTACCGAGAACGA
TCCTCTCAGTGCGAGTCTCGACGATCCATATCGTTGCTTGGCAGTCAGCCAGTCGGAATCCAGCTTGGGA
CCCAGGAAGTCCAATCGTCAGATATTGTACTCAAGCCTGGTCACGGCAGCGTACCGATCTGTTTAAACCT
AGATATTGATAGTCTGATCGGTCAACGTATAATCGAGTCCTAGCTTTTGCAAACATCTATCAAGAGACAG
GATCAGCAGGAGGCTTTCGCATGAGTATTCAACATTTCCGTGTCGCCCTTATTCCCTTTTTTGCGGCATT
TTGCCTTCCTGTTTTTGCTCACCCAGAAACGCTGGTGAAAGTAAAAGATGCTGAAGATCAGTTGGGTGCG
CGAGTGGGTTACATCGAACTGGATCTCAACAGCGGTAAGATCCTTGAGAGTTTTCGCCCCGAAGAACGCT
TTCCAATGATGAGCACTTTTAAAGTTCTGCTATGTGGCGCGGTATTATCCCGTATTGACGCCGGGCAAGA
GCAACTCGGTCGCCGCATACACTATTCTCAGAATGACTTGGTTGAGTATTCACCAGTCACAGAAAAGCAT
CTTACGGATGGCATGACAGTAAGAGAATTATGCAGTGCTGCCATAACCATGAGTGATAACACTGCGGCCA
ACTTACTTCTGACAACGATTGGAGGACCGAAGGAGCTAACCGCTTTTTTGCACAACATGGGGGATCATGT
AACTCGCCTTGATCGTTGGGAACCGGAGCTGAATGAAGCCATACCAAACGACGAGCGTGACACCACGATG
CCTGTAGCAATGGCAACAACCTTGCGTAAACTATTAACTGGCGAACTACTTACTCTAGCTTCCCGGCAAC
AGTTGATAGACTGGATGGAGGCGGATAAAGTTGCAGGACCACTTCTGCGCTCGGCCCTTCCGGCTGGCTG
GTTTATTGCTGATAAATCTGGAGCCGGTGAGCGTGGGTCTCGCGGTATCATTGCAGCACTGGGGCCAGAT
GGTAAGCCCTCCCGTATCGTAGTTATCTACACGACGGGGAGTCAGGCAACTATGGATGAACGAAATAGAC
AGATCGCTGAGATAGGTGCCTCACTGATTAAGCATTGGTAACCGATTCTAGGTGCATTGGCGCAGAAAAA
AATGCCTGATGCGACGCTGCGCGTCTTATACTCCCACATATGCCAGATTCAGCAACGGATACGGCTTCCC
CAACTTGCCCACTTCCATACGTGTCCTCCTTACCAGAAATTTATCCTTAAGATCGTTTAAACTCGACTCT
GGCTCTATCGAATCTCCGTCGTTTCGAGCTTACGCGAACAGCCGTGGCGCTCATTTGCTCGTCGGGCATC
GAATCTCGTCAGCTATCGTCAGCTTACCTTTTTGGCAGCGATCGCGGCTCCCGACATCTTGGACCATTAG
CTCCACAGGTATCTTCTTCCCTCTAGTGGTCATAACAGCAGCTTCAGCTACCTCTCAATTCAAAAAACCC
CTCAAGACCCGTTTAGAGGCCCCAAGGGGTTATGCTATCAATCGTTGCGTTACACACACAAAAAACCAAC
ACACATCCATCTTCGATGGATAGCGATTTTATTATCTAACTGCTGATCGAGTGTAGCCAGATCTAGTAAT
CAATTACGGGGTCATTAGTTCATAGCCCATATATGGAGTTCCGCGTTACATAACTTACGGTAAATGGCCC
GCCTGGCTGACCGCCCAACGACCCCCGCCCATTGACGTCAATAATGACGTATGTTCCCATAGTAACGCCA
ATAGGGACTTTCCATTGACGTCAATGGGTGGAGTATTTACGGTAAACTGCCCACTTGGCAGTACATCAAG
TGTATCATATGCCAAGTACGCCCCCTATTGACGTCAATGACGGTAAATGGCCCGCCTGGCATTATGCCCA
GTACATGACCTTATGGGACTTTCCTACTTGGCAGTACATCTACGTATTAGTCATCGCTATTACCATGCTG
ATGCGGTTTTGGCAGTACATCAATGGGCGTGGATAGCGGTTTGACTCACGGGGATTTCCAAGTCTCCACC
CCATTGACGTCAATGGGAGTTTGTTTTGGCACCAAAATCAACGGGACTTTCCAAAATGTCGTAACAACTC
CGCCCCATTGACGCAAATGGGCGGTAGGCGTGTACGGTGGGAGGTCTATATAAGCAGAGCTGGTTTAGTG
AACCGTCAGATCAGATCTTTGTCGATCCTACCATCCACTCGACACACCCGCCAGCGGCCGC
